>Addgene plasmid #160207 | pI3-MTU-DO-HPH | addgene full sequence | sequence record 318052 | Addgene NGS Result
CGCCTCATACCGTTTATGATTGCATTTACGTTACTGACCGGAGTTTTGTCCGTATTTGTGAAGCCGTTGG
AGATAATTGAGGCACCAAGGTTCGAACCAGACTATGCTATATTCTACCCAGGAATTAATTGCCAGTCATG
CCATGCTGTTAAAGTACCCCGTTCGAAACACTGTTCACTGTGTCGGCGATGCATTCCATTGCAAGATCAT
CACTGCATTTGGATCAACAATTGTGTTGGCTACGGTAACTATGAATACTTCTATCCCTTCCTACTAGCGA
ACTGTACCATTTTATCGTATGCATCCATCAGACTATTTTCAATGTTGAGAGTTCTGCGAGTTGTGAGCAA
ACATTTCCTGTCTCTCTTTTTGTTAACAACAGCGTTTGCATTACTTGCCATAATATTTACATACTACCAG
TTAAAGCTCGTTCAAGAAGGAATGACCAACAACGAGCAAGATAAATGGTACCTCGTACATGAACATATGA
GGGATGGAAACCTTTTCAAGGATAACAATGGCTCACTGTACTACAGAACCAGTTCTGGTGTGGAAGGAAT
TGATGACACATTTTACTCTACCAACTTGTACGATCACAGAAAGTACAAACTCAACAATCCTTCGAGAATA
CACAGCGCGGAAGAACTCACAAATATTTATGATAGAGGAGACTTCTGGAAGAACCTTGTAGAGAGGATAA
GTGTCCTTTGAAAATCTGACTTTAAGAATTCTCGTAGCTCCATGTACATAATAAATATAGACTAATAAGA
TTCGCATAACAAACTGGCTTCAAATCATAATGGCAAAGAATCACAAAATTCGAGATTTCAATCTAGCTAA
TATTCCTAACCGGAATTCGCATCTAGACTGATGAGACGAACGTGAGACCGAAAGTGAAACGTGATTTCAT
GCGTCATTTTGAACATTTTGTAAATCTTATTTAATAATGTGTGCGGCAATTCACATTTAATTTATGAATG
TTTTCTTAACATCGCGGCAACTCAAGAAACGGCAGGTTCGGATCTTAGCTACTAGAGAAAGAGGAGAAAT
ACTAGATGCGTAAAGGCGAAGAGCTGTTCACTGGTGTCGTCCCTATTCTGGTGGAACTGGATGGTGATGT
CAACGGTCATAAGTTTTCCGTGCGTGGCGAGGGTGAAGGTGACGCAACTAATGGTAAACTGACGCTGAAG
TTCATCTGTACTACTGGTAAACTGCCGGTTCCTTGGCCGACTCTGGTAACGACGCTGACTTATGGTGTTC
AGTGCTTTGCTCGTTATCCGGACCATATGAAGCAGCATGACTTCTTCAAGTCCGCCATGCCGGAAGGCTA
TGTGCAGGAACGCACGATTTCCTTTAAGGATGACGGCACGTACAAAACGCGTGCGGAAGTGAAATTTGAA
GGCGATACCCTGGTAAACCGCATTGAGCTGAAAGGCATTGACTTTAAAGAGGACGGCAATATCCTGGGCC
ATAAGCTGGAATACAATTTTAACAGCCACAATGTTTACATCACCGCCGATAAACAAAAAAATGGCATTAA
AGCGAATTTTAAAATTCGCCACAACGTGGAGGATGGCAGCGTGCAGCTGGCTGATCACTACCAGCAAAAC
ACTCCAATCGGTGATGGTCCTGTTCTGCTGCCAGACAATCACTATCTGAGCACGCAAAGCGTTCTGTCTA
AAGATCCGAACGAGAAACGCGATCATATGGTTCTGCTGGAGTTCGTAACCGCAGCGGGCATCACGCATGG
TATGGATGAACTGTACAAATGACCAGGCATCAAATAAAACGAAAGGCTCAGTCGAAAGACTGGGCCTTTC
GTTTTATCTGTTGTTTGTCGGTGAACGCTCTCTACTAGAGTCACACTGGCTCACCTTCGGGTGGGCCTTT
CTGCGTTTATAGGTCTCAGCTGGAAATCTGCTCGTCAGTGGTGCTCACACTGACGAATCATGTACAGATC
ATACCGATGACTGCCTGGCGACTCACAACTAAGCAAGACAGCCGGAACCAGCGCCGGCGAACACCACTGC
ATATATGGCATATCACAACAGTCCACGTCTCAAGCAGTTACAGAGATGTTACGAACCACTAGTGCACTGC
AGTACAGTTTAGCTTGCCTCGTCCCCGCCGGGTCACCCGGCCAGCGACATGGAGGCCCAGAATACCCTCC
TTGACAGTCTTGACGTGCGCAGCTCAGGGGCATGATGTGACTGTCGCCCGTACATTTAGCCCATACATCC
CCATGTATAATCATTTGCATCCATACATTTTGATGGCCGCACGGCGCGAAGCAAAAATTACGGCTCCTCG
CTCCAGACCTGCGAGCAGGGAAACGCTCCCCTCACAGACGCGTTGAATTGTCCCCACGCCGCGCCCCTGT
AGAGAAATATAAAAGGTTAGGATTTGCCACTGAGGTTCTTCTTTCATATACTTCCTTTTAAAATCTTGCT
AGGATACAGTTCTCACATCACATCCGAACATAAACAAAAATGGGTAAAAAGCCTGAACTCACCGCGACGT
CTGTCGAGAAGTTTCTGATCGAAAAGTTCGACAGCGTGTCCGACCTGATGCAGCTCTCGGAGGGCGAAGA
ATCTCGTGCTTTCAGCTTCGATGTAGGAGGGCGTGGATATGTCCTGCGGGTAAATAGCTGCGCCGATGGT
TTCTACAAAGATCGTTATGTTTATCGGCACTTTGCATCGGCCGCGCTCCCGATTCCGGAAGTGCTTGACA
TTGGGGAATTTAGCGAGAGCCTGACCTATTGCATCTCCCGCCGTGCACAGGGTGTCACGTTGCAAGACCT
GCCTGAAACCGAACTGCCCGCTGTTCTGCAACCGGTCGCGGAGGCCATGGATGCGATCGCTGCGGCCGAT
CTTAGCCAGACGAGCGGGTTCGGCCCATTCGGACCGCAAGGAATCGGTCAATACACTACATGGCGTGATT
TCATATGCGCGATTGCTGATCCCCATGTGTATCACTGGCAAACTGTGATGGACGACACCGTCAGTGCGTC
CGTCGCGCAGGCTCTCGATGAGCTGATGCTTTGGGCCGAGGACTGCCCCGAAGTCCGGCACCTCGTGCAC
GCGGATTTCGGCTCCAACAATGTCCTGACGGACAATGGCCGCATAACAGCGGTCATTGACTGGAGCGAGG
CGATGTTCGGGGATTCCCAATACGAGGTCGCCAACATCTTCTTCTGGAGGCCGTGGTTGGCTTGTATGGA
GCAGCAGACGCGCTACTTCGAGCGGAGGCATCCGGAGCTTGCAGGATCGCCGCGGCTCCGGGCGTATATG
CTCCGCATTGGTCTTGACCAACTCTATCAGAGCTTGGTTGACGGCAATTTCGATGATGCAGCTTGGGCGC
AGGGTCGATGCGACGCAATCGTCCGATCCGGAGCCGGGACTGTCGGGCGTACACAAATCGCCCGCAGAAG
CGCGGCCGTCTGGACCGATGGCTGTGTAGAAGTACTCGCCGATAGTGGAAACCGACGCCCCAGCACTCGT
CCGAGGGCAAAGGAATAAAGTAACTGACAATAAAAAGATTCTTGTTTTCAAGAACTTGTCATTTGTATAG
TTTTTTTATATTGTAGTTGTTCTATTTTAATCAAATGTTAGCGTGATTTATATTTTTTTTCGCCTCGACA
TCATCTGCCCAGATGCGAAGTTAAGTGCGCAGAAAGTAATATCATGCGTCAATCGTATGTGAATGCTGGT
CGCTATACTGGAGTAATTCAAGGTTGTTCAATATTCCGATTGTTAGTAGATTCAGTTCTACCTTCGCTCA
GTTTTCTTAATGACTCAAAGGATATTAGAATTGAAAAATTTCAAAAAAGCTTTAAGCATAGAACCACGCA
CTTATTAAATACAATGGAGAAATGATTTGGTGGGCAATTACCGGTTTCAATTGACTCCGAACAGGTTCAA
ATACACCACATTTAACAGACTACTAAGAAAGAGTCAAAAAGATTTGGCTGAACATTAAGGGAGGCTAGGT
TTTTTAGTGACTTTTTGCGAGAGAAACGCTTTTTTAGCAGATTAAGCAATAAGTTTAAACATGTCCGTTG
AATTGTCCAAAGTATCCATCTTGGGTCAGGACACCATTCATGTCGGATACCAGATTCAGGAACACATTGT
GAAGACTACTCTGGAACAATGCAAATCGTCGACATATGTTATCATCAACGATACTAATGTCTACCAGGTG
CCTTACTACCATGACTTGGTTGAGCTATTTGAGAAGTCTCTACCCGAGACTTCCCGTTTGCTCACATATG
TTGTGAAGCCAGGCGAGGCTAACAAGACCCGTGAAACTAAGGCACAGATTGAAGACTTTATGTTGAATGA
AGGGTGCACTCGTGATACCGTCGTTATTGCAATTGGTGGTGGTGTGATCGGTGATATGATTGGGTTTGTT
GCTGCGACATTCATGAGAGGTGTTCGTTTCATTCAAATTCCTACATCGCTATTGGCAATGGTTGACTCGT
CTATTGGTGGTAAGACTGCCGTTGACACCCCAATCGGTAAAAACTTCATTGGTGCCTTCTGGCAACCACA
ATTTGTGTTGGCGCGCCTCAGCCGAGCGGCCGCGTGTTACAACCAATTAACCAATTCTGATTAGAAAAAC
TCATCGAGCATCAAATGAAACTGCAATTTATTCATATCAGGATTATCAATACCATATTTTTGAAAAAGCC
GTTTCTGTAATGAAGGAGAAAACTCACCGAGGCAGTTCCATAGGATGGCAAGATCCTGGTATCGGTCTGC
GATTCCGACTCGTCCAACATCAATACAACCTATTAATTTCCCCTCGTCAAAAATAAGGTTATCAAGTGAG
AAATCACCATGAGTGACGACTGAATCCGGTGAGAATGGCAAAAGCTTATGCATTTCTTTCCAGACTTGTT
CAACAGGCCAGCCATTACGCTCGTCATCAAAATCACTCGCATCAACCAAACCGTTATTCATTCGTGATTG
CGCCTGAGCGAGGCGAAATACGCGATCGCTGTTAAAAGGACAATTACAAACAGGAATCGAATGCAACCGG
CGCAGGAACACTGCCAGCGCATCAACAATATTTTCACCTGAATCAGGATATTCTTCTAATACCTGGAATG
CTGTTTTCCCGGGGATCGCAGTGGTGAGTAACCATGCATCATCAGGAGTACGGATAAAATGCTTGATGGT
CGGAAGAGGCATAAATTCCGTCAGCCAGTTTAGTCTGACCATCTCATCTGTAACATCATTGGCAACGCTA
CCTTTGCCATGTTTCAGAAACAACTCTGGCGCATCGGGCTTCCCATACAATCGATAGATTGTCGCACCTG
ATTGCCCGACATTATCGCGAGCCCATTTATACCCATATAAATCAGCATCCATGTTGGAATTTAATCGCGG
CCTGGAGCAAGACGTTTCCCGTTGAATATGGCTCATAACACCCCTTGTATTACTGTTTATGTAAGCAGAC
AGTTTTATTGTTCATGATGATATATTTTTATCTTGTGCAATGTAACATCAGAGATTTTGAGACACAACGT
GGCTTTGTTGAATAAATCGAACTTTTGCTGAGTTGAAGGATCAGTCATGACCAAAATCCCTTAACGTGAG
TTTTCGTTCCACTGAGCGTCAGACCCCGTAGAAAAGATCAAAGGATCTTCTTGAGATCCTTTTTTTCTGC
GCGTAATCTGCTGCTTGCAAACAAAAAAACCACCGCTACCAGCGGTGGTTTGTTTGCCGGATCAAGAGCT
ACCAACTCTTTTTCCGAAGGTAACTGGCTTCAGCAGAGCGCAGATACCAAATACTGTTCTTCTAGTGTAG
CCGTAGTTAGGCCACCACTTCAAGAACTCTGTAGCACCGCCTACATACCTCGCTCTGCTAATCCTGTTAC
CAGTGGCTGCTGCCAGTGGCGATAAGTCGTGTCTTACCGGGTTGGACTCAAGACGATAGTTACCGGATAA
GGCGCAGCGGTCGGGCTGAACGGGGGGTTCGTGCACACAGCCCAGCTTGGAGCGAACGACCTACACCGAA
CTGAGATACCTACAGCGTGAGCTATGAGAAAGCGCCACGCTTCCCGAAGGGAGAAAGGCGGACAGGTATC
CGGTAAGCGGCAGGGTCGGAACAGGAGAGCGCACGAGGGAGCTTCCAGGGGGAAACGCCTGGTATCTTTA
TAGTCCTGTCGGGTTTCGCCACCTCTGACTTGAGCGTCGATTTTTGTGATGCTCGTCAGGGGGGCGGAGC
CTATGGAAAAACGCCAGCAACGCGGCCTTTTTACGGTTCCTGGCCTTTTGCTGGCCTTTTGCTCACATGT
TCTTTCCTGCGTTATCCCCTGATTCTGTGGATAACCGTGCGGCCGCCCCTTTCAGGCG
Features (pLannotate 1.2.2; 9 found; start..end, strand, type, name):
      7..708     +  CDS            SWF1 (fragment): SWF1_KLULA - Protein inferred from homology: Swiss-Prot protein existence level 3. Palmitoyltransferase that targets several endosomal SNAREs. Palmitoylates the SNAREs at cysteine residues close to the cytoplasmic end of their transmembrane domain. May have a role in the cellular quality control of transmembrane domain-containing proteins (By similarity). From Kluyveromyces lactis (strain ATCC 8585 / CBS 2359 / DSM 70799 / NBRC 1267 / NRRL Y-1140 / WM37) (Yeast) (Candida sphaerica).
   1056..1769    +  CDS            superfolder GFP: GFP variant that folds robustly even when fused to poorly folded proteins (Pédelacq et al., 2006)
   1781..1852    +  terminator     rrnB T1 terminator: transcription terminator T1 from the E. coli rrnB gene
   1868..1895    +  terminator     T7Te terminator: phage T7 early transcription terminator
   2146..3720    +  gene           hphMX6: yeast selectable marker conferring hygromycin resistance
   3523..3720    +  terminator     TEF terminator: Ashbya gossypii TEF terminator
   4282..4557    +  CDS            aroB (fragment): AROB_VIBCH - Experimental evidence at protein level: Swiss-Prot protein existence level 1. Catalyzes the conversion of 3-deoxy-D-arabino-heptulosonate 7-phosphate (DAHP) to dehydroquinate (DHQ). From Vibrio cholerae serotype O1 (strain ATCC 39315 / El Tor Inaba N16961).
   4611..5426    -  CDS            KanR: aminoglycoside phosphotransferase; aph(3')-Ia; confers resistance to kanamycin in bacteria or G418 (Geneticin®) in eukaryotes
   5651..6239    +  rep_origin     ori: high-copy-number ColE1/pMB1/pBR322/pUC origin of replication
