[The description below was written by a language model from this plasmid's Addgene catalogue record and pLannotate feature annotations shown in this document.]
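Description:
pI3-MTU-DO-HPH is an empty integrative backbone for the yeast Kluyveromyces marxianus, assembled from MoClo Yeast Toolkit parts together with the depositing lab's own yeast homology arms. It is designed to deliver cargo to a defined chromosomal locus, integration site I3, rather than to replicate in yeast, and no yeast origin of replication appears in the feature table. In E. coli it is maintained as a high-copy plasmid through a ColE1/pUC-type origin and selected with kanamycin via the KanR (aph(3')-Ia) gene. The catalogue gives a backbone size of 5336 bp, whereas the sequenced record is 6,358 nt. The record does not explain the difference.

The yeast-facing portion runs from an annotated fragment resembling the Kluyveromyces SWF1 palmitoyltransferase gene to a short region with similarity to aroB. These homology-based matches flank the cargo and marker, so they probably fall within the upstream and downstream I3 homology arms, although the record does not label them as such. Between them sits a superfolder GFP coding sequence followed by the bacterial rrnB T1 and T7Te terminators. This arrangement is typical of the Yeast Toolkit GFP dropout placeholder, and the "DO" in the name fits that reading. In that design, Golden Gate assembly replaces the cassette with transcription units, so correct clones can be recognised by loss of fluorescence in E. coli. No promoter is recorded for the cargo position, consistent with an empty vector. Downstream lies the hphMX6 cassette, ending in the Ashbya gossypii TEF terminator, which confers hygromycin resistance for selecting yeast integrants. The vector was used in work engineering K. marxianus as a chassis for producing aromatic compounds.
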