Addgene plasmid #160207: pI3-MTU-DO-HPH
Purpose: (Empty Backbone) Integrative vector for K. marxianus, targeting integration site I3 described in (Rajkumar et al.,2019). Hygromycin selection.
Depositing lab: John Morrissey. Depositing organization: University College Cork. Publication: Rational engineering of Kluyveromyces marxianus to create a chassis for the production of aromatic products. Rajkumar AS, Morrissey JP. Microb Cell Fact. 2020 Nov 11;19(1):207. doi: 10.1186/s12934-020-01461-7. PubMed 33176787.
Backbone
  Vector backbone: Constructed from MoClo Yeast Toolkit (Kit # 1000000061) and own yeast homology arms (Addgene plasmids 125032 and 125065)
  Backbone manufacturer: Partially Addgene
  Backbone size (bp): 5336
  Vector type: Yeast Expression ; Kluyveromyces marxianus
  Promoter: n/a
  Selectable markers: Hygromycin
Growth in bacteria
  Bacterial resistance: Kanamycin, 50 μg/mL
  Growth temperature: 37°C
  Growth strain: DH5alpha
  Copy number: High Copy
Gene/Insert
  Sequencing primers: 5′ tttgctggccttttgctc; 3′ tattctgggcctccatgtc
Terms and licenses: Academic/Nonprofit Terms; Industry Terms: Not Available to Industry
How to cite: pI3-MTU-DO-HPH was a gift from John Morrissey (Addgene plasmid # 160207 ; http://n2t.net/addgene:160207 ; RRID:Addgene_160207)
